>Addgene plasmid #216758 | pAAV/CMV-SCLM | addgene full sequence | sequence record 429489 | Addgene NGS Result
CCTGCAGGCAGCTGCGCGCTCGCTCGCTCACTGAGGCCGCCCGGGCGTCGGGCGACCTTTGGTCGCCCGG
CCTCAGTGAGCGAGCGAGCGCGCAGAGAGGGAGTGGCCAACTCCATCACTAGGGGTTCCTGCGGCCTCTA
GACTCGAGGCGTTGACATTGATTATTGACTAGTTATTAATAGTAATCAATTACGGGGTCATTAGTTCATA
GCCCATATATGGAGTTCCGCGTTACATAACTTACGGTAAATGGCCCGCCTGGCTGACCGCCCAACGACCC
CCGCCCATTGACGTCAATAATGACGTATGTTCCCATAGTAACGCCAATAGGGACTTTCCATTGACGTCAA
TGGGTGGAGTATTTACGGTAAACTGCCCACTTGGCAGTACATCAAGTGTATCATATGCCAAGTACGCCCC
CTATTGACGTCAATGACGGTAAATGGCCCGCCTGGCATTATGCCCAGTACATGACCTTATGGGACTTTCC
TACTTGGCAGTACATCTACGTATTAGTCATCGCTATTACCATGGTGATGCGGTTTTGGCAGTACATCAAT
GGGCGTGGATAGCGGTTTGACTCACGGGGATTTCCAAGTCTCCACCCCATTGACGTCAATGGGAGTTTGT
TTTGGCACCAAAATCAACGGGACTTTCCAAAATGTCGTAACAACTCCGCCCCATTGACGCAAATGGGCGG
TAGGCGTGTACGGTGGGAGGTCTATATAAGCAGAGCTCAAGCTTGCCACCATGGTGAGCAAGGGCGAGGA
GCTGTTCACCGGGGTGGTGCCCATCCTGGTCGAGCTGGACGGCGACGTAAACGGCCACAAGTTCAGCGTG
CGCGGCGAGGGCGAGGGCGATGCCACCTACGGCAAGCTGACCCTGAAGTTCATCTGCACCACCGGCAAGC
TGCCCGTGCCCTGGCCCACCCTCGTGACCACCCTGACCTGGGGCGTGCAGTGCTTCGCACGCTACCCCGA
CCACATGAAGCAGCACGACTTCTTCAAGTCCGCCATGCCCGAAGGCTACGTCCAGGAGCGCACCATCTTC
TTCAAGGACGACGGCAACTACAAGACCCGCGCCGAGGTGAAGTTCGAGGGCGACACCCTGGTGAACCGCA
TCGAGCTGAAGGGCATCGACTTCAAGGAGGACGGCAACATCCTGGGGCACAAGCTGGAGTACAACGCCAT
CAGCGACAACGTCTATATCACCGCCGACAAGCAGAAGAACGGCATCAAGGCCAACTTCAAGATCCGCCAC
AACATCGAGGACGGCAGCGTGCAGCTCGCCGACCACTACCAGCAGAACACCCCCATCGGCGACGGCCCCG
TGCTGCTGCCCGACAACCACTACCTGAGCACCCAGTCCGCCCTGAGCAAAGACCCCAACGAGAAGCGCGA
TCACATGGTCCTGCTGGAGTTCGTGACCGCCGCCCTCGAGGAGGAGCTGTTCACCGGGGTGGTGCCCATC
CTGGTCGAGCTGGACGGCGACGTAAACGGCCACAAGTTCAGCGTGCGCGGCGAGGGCGAGGGCGATGCCA
CCTACGGCAAGCTGACCCTGAAGTTCATCTGCACCACCGGCAAGCTGCCCGTGCCCTGGCCCACCCTCGT
GACCACCTTCGGCTACGGCGTGACATGCTTCGCCCGCTACCCCGACCACATGCGCCAGCACGACTTCTTC
AAGTCCGCCATGCCCGAAGGCTACGTCCAGGAGCGCACCATCTTCTTCAAGGACGACGGCAACTACAAGA
CCCGCGCCGAGGTGAAGTTCGAGGGCGACACCCTGGTGAACCGCATCGAGCTGAAGGGCATCGACTTCAA
GGAGGACGGCAACATCCTGGGGCACAAGCTGGAGTACAACTACAACAGCCACAACGTCTATATCATGGCC
GACAAGCAGAAGAACGGCATCAAGGCGAACTTCAAGATCCGCCACAACATCGAGGACGGCAGCGTGCAGC
TCGCCGACCACTACCAGCAGAACACCCCCATCGGCGACGGCCCCGTGCTGCTGCCCGACAACCACTACCT
GAGCTACCAGTCCGCCCTGAGCAAAGACCCCAACGAGAAGCGCGATCACATGGTCCTGCTGGAGTTCGTG
ACCGCCGCCGGGATCACTCTCGGCATGGACGAGCTGTACAAGTAACATATGCTCTAGAGGGCCCGCGGTT
CGAAGGTAAGCCTATCCCTAACCCTCTCCTCGGTCTCGATTCTACGCGTACCGGTCATCATCACCATCAC
CATTGAGTTTAATTCGATATCAAGCTTATCGATAATCAACCTCTGGATTACAAAATTTGTGAAAGATTGA
CTGGTATTCTTAACTATGTTGCTCCTTTTACGCTATGTGGATACGCTGCTTTAATGCCTTTGTATCATGC
TATTGCTTCCCGTATGGCTTTCATTTTCTCCTCCTTGTATAAATCCTGGTTGCTGTCTCTTTATGAGGAG
TTGTGGCCCGTTGTCAGGCAACGTGGCGTGGTGTGCACTGTGTTTGCTGACGCAACCCCCACTGGTTGGG
GCATTGCCACCACCTGTCAGCTCCTTTCCGGGACTTTCGCTTTCCCCCTCCCTATTGCCACGGCGGAACT
CATCGCCGCCTGCCTTGCCCGCTGCTGGACAGGGGCTCGGCTGTTGGGCACTGACAATTCCGTGGTGTTG
TCGGGGAAATCATCGTCCTTTCCTTGGCTGCTCGCCTATGTTGCCACCTGGATTCTGCGCGGGACGTCCT
TCTGCTACGTCCCTTCGGCCCTCAATCCAGCGGACCTTCCTTCCCGCGGCCTGCTGCCGGCTCTGCGGCC
TCTTCCGCGTCTTCGCCTTCGCCCTCAGACGAGTCGGATCTCCCTTTGGGCCGCCTCCCCGCATCGATAC
CGAGCGCTGCTCGAGAGATCTACGGGTGGCATCCCTGTGACCCCTCCCCAGTGCCTCTCCTGGCCCTGGA
AGTTGCCACTCCAGTGCCCACCAGCCTTGTCCTAATAAAATTAAGTTGCATCATTTTGTCTGACTAGGTG
TCCTTCTATAATATTATGGGGTGGAGGGGGGTGGTATGGAGCAAGGGGCAAGTTGGGAAGACAACCTGTA
GGGCCTGCGGGGTCTATTGGGAACCAAGCTGGAGTGCAGTGGCACAATCTTGGCTCACTGCAATCTCCGC
CTCCTGGGTTCAAGCGATTCTCCTGCCTCAGCCTCCCGAGTTGTTGGGATTCCAGGCATGCATGACCAGG
CTCAGCTAATTTTTGTTTTTTTGGTAGAGACGGGGTTTCACCATATTGGCCAGGCTGGTCTCCAACTCCT
AATCTCAGGTGATCTACCCACCTTGGCCTCCCAAATTGCTGGGATTACAGGCGTGAACCACTGCTCCCTT
CCCTGTCCTTCTGATTTTGTAGGTAACCACGTGCGGACCGAGCGGCCGCAGGAACCCCTAGTGATGGAGT
TGGCCACTCCCTCTCTGCGCGCTCGCTCGCTCACTGAGGCCGGGCGACCAAAGGTCGCCCGACGCCCGGG
CTTTGCCCGGGCGGCCTCAGTGAGCGAGCGAGCGCGCAGCTGCCTGCAGGGGCGCCTGATGCGGTATTTT
CTCCTTACGCATCTGTGCGGTATTTCACACCGCATA
[95 nt withheld, positions 3607-3701]
T
[46 nt withheld, positions 3703-3748]
C
[141 nt withheld, positions 3750-3890]
CCTTTGACGTTGGAGTCCACGTTCTTT
[37 nt withheld, positions 3918-3954]
ACTCTATCTCGGGCTATTCTTTTGATTTATAAGGGATTTTGCCGATTTCGGTCTATTGGTTAAAAAATGA
GCTGATTTAACAAAAATTTAACGCGAATTTTAACAAAATATTAACGTTTACAATTTTATGGTGCACTCTC
AGTACAATCTGCTCTGATGCCGCATAGTTAAGCCAGCCCCGACACCCGCCAACACCCGCTGACGCGCCCT
GACGGGCTTGTCTGCTCCCGGCATCCGCTTACAGACAAGCTGTGACCGTCTCCGGGAGCTGCATGTGTCA
GAGGTTTTCACCGTCATCACCGAAACGCGCGAGACGAAAGGGCCTCGTGATACGCCTATTTTTATAGGTT
AATGTCATGATAATAATGGTTTCTTAGACGTCAGGTGGCACTTTTCGGGGAAATGTGCGCGGAACCCCTA
TTTGTTTATTTTTCTAAATACATTCAAATATGTATCCGCTCATGAGACAATAACCCTGATAAATGCTTCA
ATAATATTGAAAAAGGAAGAGTATGAGTATTCAACATTTCCGTGTCGCCCTTATTCCCTTTTTTGCGGCA
TTTTGCCTTCCTGTTTTTGCTCACCCAGAAACGCTGGTGAAAGTAAAAGATGCTGAAGATCAGTTGGGTG
CACGAGTGGGTTACATCGAACTGGATCTCAACAGCGGTAAGATCCTTGAGAGTTTTCGCCCCGAAGAACG
TTTTCCAATGATGAGCACTTTTAAAGTTCTGCTATGTGGCGCGGTATTATCCCGTATTGACGCCGGGCAA
GAGCAACTCGGTCGCCGCATACACTATTCTCAGAATGACTTGGTTGAGTACTCACCAGTCACAGAAAAGC
ATCTTACGGATGGCATGACAGTAAGAGAATTATGCAGTGCTGCCATAACCATGAGTGATAACACTGCGGC
CAACTTACTTCTGACAACGATCGGAGGACCGAAGGAGCTAACCGCTTTTTTGCACAACATGGGGGATCAT
GTAACTCGCCTTGATCGTTGGGAACCGGAGCTGAATGAAGCCATACCAAACGACGAGCGTGACACCACGA
TGCCTGTAGCAATGGCAACAACGTTGCGCAAACTATTAACTGGCGAACTACTTACTCTAGCTTCCCGGCA
ACAATTAATAGACTGGATGGAGGCGGATAAAGTTGCAGGACCACTTCTGCGCTCGGCCCTTCCGGCTGGC
TGGTTTATTGCTGATAAATCTGGAGCCGGTGAGCGTGGAAGCCGCGGTATCATTGCAGCACTGGGGCCAG
ATGGTAAGCCCTCCCGTATCGTAGTTATCTACACGACGGGGAGTCAGGCAACTATGGATGAACGAAATAG
ACAGATCGCTGAGATAGGTGCCTCACTGATTAAGCATTGGTAACTGTCAGACCAAGTTTACTCATATATA
CTTTAGATTGATTTAAAACTTCATTTTTAATTTAAAAGGATCTAGGTGAAGATCCTTTTTGATAATCTCA
TGACCAAAATCCCTTAACGTGAGTTTTCGTTCCACTGAGCGTCAGACCCCGTAGAAAAGATCAAAGGATC
TTCTTGAGATCCTTTTTTTCTGCGCGTAATCTGCTGCTTGCAAACAAAAAAACCACCGCTACCAGCGGTG
GTTTGTTTGCCGGATCAAGAGCTACCAACTCTTTTTCCGAAGGTAACTGGCTTCAGCAGAGCGCAGATAC
CAAATACTGTTCTTCTAGTGTAGCCGTAGTTAGGCCACCACTTCAAGAACTCTGTAGCACCGCCTACATA
CCTCGCTCTGCTAATCCTGTTACCAGTGGCTGCTGCCAGTGGCGATAAGTCGTGTCTTACCGGGTTGGAC
TCAAGACGATAGTTACCGGATAAGGCGCAGCGGTCGGGCTGAACGGGGGGTTCGTGCACACAGCCCAGCT
TGGAGCGAACGACCTACACCGAACTGAGATACCTACAGCGTGAGCTATGAGAAAGCGCCACGCTTCCCGA
AGGGAGAAAGGCGGACAGGTATCCGGTAAGCGGCAGGGTCGGAACAGGAGAGCGCACGAGGGAGCTTCCA
GGGGGAAACGCCTGGTATCTTTATAGTCCTGTCGGGTTTCGCCACCTCTGACTTGAGCGTCGATTTTTGT
GATGCTCGTCAGGGGGGCGGAGCCTATGGAAAAACGCCAGCAACGCGGCCTTTTTACGGTTCCTGGCCTT
TTGCTGGCCTTTTGCTCACATGT
Features (pLannotate 1.2.2; 18 found; start..end, strand, type, name):
     12..39      +  repeat_region  AAV2 ITR (fragment): inverted terminal repeat of adeno-associated virus serotype 2 inverted
     68..95      +  repeat_region  AAV2 ITR (fragment): inverted terminal repeat of adeno-associated virus serotype 2 inverted
    154..533     +  enhancer       CMV enhancer: human cytomegalovirus immediate early enhancer
    534..737     +  promoter       CMV promoter: human cytomegalovirus (CMV) immediate early promoter
    757..1434    +  CDS            Enhanced Cyan-Emitting GFP: Enhanced Cyan-Emitting GFP is a basic (constitutively fluorescent) cyan fluorescent protein published in 2002, derived from Aequorea victoria.
   1441..2142    +  CDS            Clomeleon: Clomeleon is a basic (constitutively fluorescent) green fluorescent protein published in 2013, derived from Aequorea victoria.
   2175..2216    +  CDS            V5 tag: epitope tag from simian virus 5
   2251..2274    +  misc_feature   MCS (fragment): pBluescript multiple cloning site
   2274..2862    +  misc_feature   WPRE: woodchuck hepatitis virus posttranscriptional regulatory element
   2894..3370    +  polyA_signal   hGH poly(A) signal: human growth hormone polyadenylation signal
   3410..3550    +  repeat_region  AAV2 ITR: inverted terminal repeat of adeno-associated virus serotype 2 inverted
   3555..3606    -  misc_feature   bom (fragment): basis of mobility region from pBR322
   3625..4080    +  rep_origin     f1 ori (sequence partly withheld): f1 bacteriophage origin of replication; arrow indicates direction of (+) strand synthesis
   4081..4130    -  misc_feature   bom (fragment): basis of mobility region from pBR322
   4232..4267    -  CDS            rop (fragment): Rop protein, which maintains plasmids at low copy number; rop
   4362..4466    +  promoter       AmpR promoter: bla
   4467..5327    +  CDS            AmpR: β-lactamase; bla; confers resistance to ampicillin, carbenicillin, and related antibiotics
   5498..6086    +  rep_origin     ori: high-copy-number ColE1/pMB1/pBR322/pUC origin of replication
