[The description below was written by a language model from this plasmid's Addgene catalogue record and pLannotate feature annotations shown in this document.]
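Description:
pAAV/CMV-SCLM is a 6,147 bp AAV2 transfer plasmid for mammalian expression, built on the pX601 AAV backbone, in which the original SaCas9/sgRNA cargo has been replaced by a 2,666 bp cassette cloned between SacI and NotI sites. It is maintained in bacteria through a high-copy ColE1/pUC-type origin and selected with ampicillin via the bla (AmpR) gene. An f1 phage origin is also present in the backbone. The expression cassette is flanked by AAV2 inverted terminal repeats, which allow it to be packaged into recombinant AAV particles when helper functions are supplied. The right ITR is annotated as full length, whereas only short ITR fragments were detected at the left end of the sequenced record. This may reflect the difficulty of sequencing or annotating these repeats rather than a real truncation.

The payload is SuperClomeleon, a genetically encoded ratiometric FRET sensor for chloride made from two Aequorea victoria fluorescent protein variants. A Cerulean CFP donor (carrying S30R and an 11-residue deletion) is joined by a short linker to a Topaz YFP acceptor (a 5-residue deletion plus S30R, Q69T and V163A). The annotation software labels these two reading frames as a cyan GFP variant and "Clomeleon". A V5 epitope tag sequence is annotated just downstream of the YFP moiety, though the record does not say whether it is translated in frame with the sensor. Transcription is driven by the human CMV immediate-early enhancer and promoter for strong, ubiquitous expression. A WPRE enhances transcript stability and expression, and the human growth hormone polyadenylation signal terminates the message. The construct is intended for direct transfection or AAV-mediated delivery to express SuperClomeleon without cell-type restriction, for example for optical imaging of intracellular chloride.
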