Addgene plasmid #216758: pAAV/CMV-SCLM
Purpose: AAV2 transfer vector with the CMV promoter for ubiquitous expression of SuperClomeleon
Depositing lab: George Augustine. Depositing organization: Nanyang Technological University (NTU).
Backbone
  Vector backbone: pX601-AAV-CMV::NLS-SaCas9-NLS-3xHA-bGHpA;U6::BsaI-sgRNA
  Backbone manufacturer: Feng Zhang (Addgene plasmid # 61591)
  Backbone size w/o insert (bp): 3481
  Total vector size (bp): 6147
  Vector type: Mammalian Expression, AAV
Growth in bacteria
  Bacterial resistance: Ampicillin, 100 μg/mL
  Growth temperature: 37°C
  Growth strain: NEB Stable
  Copy number: High Copy
Gene/Insert
  Gene/Insert name: SuperClomeleon followed by WPRE and human growth hormone polyA terminator (alt name: Cerulean/S30R/dC11-LE-Topaz/dN5/S30R/Q69T/V163A)
  Species: A. victoria (crystal jelly)
  Insert size (bp): 2666
  Mutation: S30R and 11 AA deletion in the Cerulean CFP moiety and 5 AA deletion, S30R, Q69T, and V163A in the Topaz YFP moiety
  Promoter: CMV (cytomegalovirus)
  Cloning method: Restriction Enzyme; 5′ cloning site SacI (not destroyed); 3′ cloning site NotI (not destroyed)
  Sequencing primers: 5′ cgcaaatgggcggtaggcgtg; 3′ ggctgttgggcactgacaat
Terms and licenses: Academic/Nonprofit Terms; Industry Terms: Not Available to Industry
How to cite: pAAV/CMV-SCLM was a gift from George Augustine (Addgene plasmid # 216758 ; http://n2t.net/addgene:216758 ; RRID:Addgene_216758)
